Addgene plasmid #151966: pGBW-m4134905
Purpose: Mammalian expression plasmid for SARS-CoV-2 N (Nucleocapsid)
Depositing lab: Ginkgo Bioworks & Benjie Chen. Depositing organization: Ginkgo Bioworks.
Backbone
  Vector backbone: pTwist_CMV_Puro_6
  Backbone size w/o insert (bp): 6080
  Vector type: Mammalian Expression
  Selectable markers: Puromycin
Growth in bacteria
  Bacterial resistance: Ampicillin, 100 μg/mL
  Growth temperature: 37°C
  Growth strain: DH5alpha
  Copy number: High Copy
Gene/Insert
  Gene/Insert name: SARS-CoV-2 N (Nucleocapsid) (alt names: nucleocapsid phosphoprotein; N protein)
  Species: Severe acute respiratory syndrome coronavirus 2
  Insert size (bp): 1253
  Mutation: wt
  Entrez Gene: N (a.k.a. GU280_gp10)
  Promoter: CMV
  Cloning method: Unknown
Resource information
  A portion of this plasmid was derived from a plasmid made by: GinkgoBioworks
Depositor comments: NCBI reference sequence: QHN73817.1
How to cite: pGBW-m4134905 was a gift from Ginkgo Bioworks & Benjie Chen (Addgene plasmid # 151966 ; http://n2t.net/addgene:151966 ; RRID:Addgene_151966)
