[The description below was written by a language model from this plasmid's Addgene catalogue record and the feature table of its GenBank file.]
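Description:
pGBW-m4134905 is a 7,352 bp circular mammalian expression plasmid built on the pTwist_CMV_Puro_6 backbone and carrying the wild-type nucleocapsid (N) coding sequence of SARS-CoV-2. It is maintained in E. coli at high copy through a ColE1/pUC-type origin and selected with ampicillin via the beta-lactamase gene. For selection in mammalian cells it carries a separate puromycin N-acetyltransferase cassette, driven by the human ubiquitin C promoter and closed by a synthetic polyadenylation signal, so transfected cells can be enriched or stable lines derived with puromycin.

The N insert, listed as about 1.25 kb, is not annotated as a feature in the sequence record. Its position can be inferred from the unannotated stretch that runs across the plasmid's numbering origin, between the human cytomegalovirus immediate-early enhancer/promoter and the SV40 polyadenylation signal. This arrangement gives strong constitutive transcription of N in most mammalian cell lines. The expression unit is bracketed by short 5' and 3' beta-globin insulator elements, and by T7 and rrnG transcription terminators plus an upstream synthetic poly(A) signal. Together these limit read-through and interference from neighbouring plasmid sequences.

The deposit belongs to a series described as tagged SARS-CoV-2 protein constructs for expression and/or purification in mammalian cells. However, neither the catalogue fields nor the feature table name a tag for this plasmid, so the presence and identity of any tag are not stated. The cloning method is also recorded as unknown. Typical uses would be transient or stable production of nucleocapsid protein for biochemical, interaction or antigen studies.
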