LOCUS       Exported 7352 bp ds-DNA circular SYN 12-MAY-2021
DEFINITION  Mammalian expression plasmid for SARS-CoV-2 N (Nucleocapsid).
ACCESSION   .
VERSION     .
KEYWORDS    pGBW-m4134905
SOURCE      synthetic DNA construct
  ORGANISM  synthetic DNA construct
REFERENCE   1 (bases 1 to 7352)
  TITLE     SARS-CoV-2 protein Mammalian expression constructs, tagged, for
            protein expression and/or purification
REFERENCE   2 (bases 1 to 7352)
  AUTHORS   .
  TITLE     Direct Submission
  JOURNAL   Exported May 12, 2021 from SnapGene Server 1.1.58
            http://www.snapgene.com
FEATURES             Location/Qualifiers
     source          1..7352
                     /organism="synthetic DNA construct"
                     /mol_type="other DNA"
     polyA_signal    1314..1435
                     /label=SV40 poly(A) signal
                     /note="SV40 polyadenylation signal"
     primer_bind     complement(1325..1344)
                     /label=EBV-rev
                     /note="SV40 polyA terminator, reverse primer"
     primer_bind     1379..1398
                     /label=SV40pA-R
                     /note="SV40 polyA, reverse primer"
     terminator      1550..1596
                     /label=T7 terminator
                     /note="transcription terminator for bacteriophage T7 RNA
                     polymerase"
     terminator      1626..1762
                     /label=rrnG terminator
                     /note="transcription terminator from the E. coli ribosomal
                     RNA rrnG operon (Albrechtsen et al., 1991)"
     misc_feature    1807..1878
                     /label=3' beta-globin insulator
                     /note="insulator downstream of the human beta-globin locus
                     (Farrell et al., 2002)"
     rep_origin      complement(2104..2692)
                     /direction=LEFT
                     /label=ori
                     /note="high-copy-number ColE1/pMB1/pBR322/pUC origin of
                     replication"
     primer_bind     complement(2184..2203)
                     /label=pBR322ori-F
                     /note="pBR322 origin, forward primer"
     promoter        3192..4401
                     /label=UbC promoter
                     /note="human ubiquitin C promoter"
     primer_bind     4238..4257
                     /label=hUBCpro-F
                     /note="Human Ubiquitin C (UbC) promoter, forward primer"
     CDS             4405..5004
                     /codon_start=1
                     /gene="pac from Streptomyces alboniger"
                     /product="puromycin N-acetyltransferase"
                     /label=PuroR
                     /note="confers resistance to puromycin"
                     /translation="MTEYKPTVRLATRDDVPRAVRTLAAAFADYPATRHTVDPDRHIER
                     VTELQELFLTRVGLDIGKVWVADDGAAVAVWTTPESVEAGAVFAEIGPRMAELSGSRLA
                     AQQQMEGLLAPHRPKEPAWFLATVGVSPDHQGKGLGSAVVLPGVEAAERAGVPAFLETS
                     APRNLPFYERLGFTVTADVEVPEGPRTWCMTRKPGA"
     primer_bind     complement(4405..4424)
                     /label=Puro-R
                     /note="Puromycin resistance gene, reverse primer. Also
                     called puro-variant-R"
     primer_bind     4901..4921
                     /label=Puro-F
                     /note="Puromycin resistance gene, forward primer"
     polyA_signal    5031..5079
                     /note="synthetic polyadenylation signal"
     CDS             5345..6205
                     /codon_start=1
                     /gene="bla"
                     /product="beta-lactamase"
                     /label=AmpR
                     /note="confers resistance to ampicillin, carbenicillin, and
                     related antibiotics"
                     /translation="MSIQHFRVALIPFFAAFCLPVFAHPETLVKVKDAEDQLGARVGYI
                     ELDLNSGKILESFRPEERFPMMSTFKVLLCGAVLSRIDAGQEQLGRRIHYSQNDLVEYS
                     PVTEKHLTDGMTVRELCSAAITMSDNTAANLLLTTIGGPKELTAFLHNMGDHVTRLDRW
                     EPELNEAIPNDERDTTMPVAMATTLRKLLTGELLTLASRQQLIDWMEADKVAGPLLRSA
                     LPAGWFIADKSGAGERGSRGIIAALGPDGKPSRIVVIYTTGSQATMDERNRQIAEIGAS
                     LIKHW"
     primer_bind     complement(5563..5582)
                     /label=Amp-R
                     /note="Ampicillin resistance gene, reverse primer"
     terminator      6218..6354
                     /label=rrnG terminator
                     /note="transcription terminator from the E. coli ribosomal
                     RNA rrnG operon (Albrechtsen et al., 1991)"
     misc_feature    6506..6577
                     /label=5' beta-globin insulator
                     /note="insulator upstream of the human beta-globin locus
                     (Farrell et al., 2002)"
     terminator      6582..6628
                     /label=T7 terminator
                     /note="transcription terminator for bacteriophage T7 RNA
                     polymerase"
     polyA_signal    6646..6694
                     /note="synthetic polyadenylation signal"
     enhancer        6775..7078
                     /label=CMV enhancer
                     /note="human cytomegalovirus immediate early enhancer"
     promoter        7080..7282
                     /label=CMV promoter
                     /note="human cytomegalovirus (CMV) immediate early
                     promoter"
     primer_bind     7233..7253
                     /label=CMV-F
                     /note="Human CMV immediate early promoter, forward primer"
ORIGIN
        1 caccatgtct gataatggac cccaaaatca gcgaaatgca ccccgcatta cgtttggtgg
       61 accctcagat tcaactggca gtaaccagaa tggagaacgc agtggggcgc gatcaaaaca
      121 acgtcggccc caaggtttac ccaataatac tgcgtcttgg ttcaccgctc tcactcaaca
      181 tggcaaggaa gaccttaaat tccctcgagg acaaggcgtt ccaattaaca ccaatagcag
      241 tccagatgac caaattggct actaccgaag agctaccaga cgaattcgtg gtggtgacgg
      301 taaaatgaaa gatctcagtc caagatggta tttctactac ctaggaactg ggccagaagc
      361 tggacttccc tatggtgcta acaaagacgg catcatatgg gttgcaactg agggagcctt
      421 gaatacacca aaagatcaca ttggcacccg caatcctgct aacaatgctg caatcgtgct
      481 acaacttcct caaggaacaa cattgccaaa aggcttctac gcagaaggga gcagaggcgg
      541 cagtcaagcc tcttctcgtt cctcatcacg tagtcgcaac agttcaagaa attcaactcc
      601 aggcagcagt aggggaactt ctcctgctag aatggctggc aatggcggtg atgctgctct
      661 tgctttgctg ctgcttgaca gattgaacca gcttgagagc aaaatgtctg gtaaaggcca
      721 acaacaacaa ggccaaactg tcactaagaa atctgctgct gaggcttcta agaagcctcg
      781 gcaaaaacgt actgccacta aagcatacaa tgtaacacaa gcttttggca gacgtggtcc
      841 agaacaaacc caaggaaatt ttggggacca ggaactaatc agacaaggaa ctgattacaa
      901 acattggccg caaattgcac aatttgcccc cagcgcttca gcgttcttcg gaatgtcgcg
      961 cattggcatg gaagtcacac cttcgggaac gtggttgacc tacacaggtg ccatcaaatt
     1021 ggatgacaaa gatccaaatt tcaaagatca agtcattttg ctgaataagc atattgacgc
     1081 atacaaaaca ttcccaccaa cagagcctaa aaaggacaaa aagaagaagg ctgatgaaac
     1141 tcaagcctta ccgcagagac agaagaaaca gcaaactgtg actcttcttc ctgctgcaga
     1201 tttggatgat ttctccaaac aattgcaaca atccatgagc agtgctgact caactcaggc
     1261 ctaagctagc ttgactgact gagatacagc gtaccttcag ctcacagaca tgataagata
     1321 cattgatgag tttggacaaa ccacaactag aatgcagtga aaaaaatgct ttatttgtga
     1381 aatttgtgat gctattgctt tatttgtaac cattataagc tgcaataaac aagttaacaa
     1441 caacaattgc attcatttta tgtttcaggt tcagggggag gtgtgggagg ttttttaaag
     1501 caagtaaaac ctctacaaat gtggtattgg cccatctcta tcggtatcgt agcataaccc
     1561 cttggggcct ctaaacgggt cttgaggggt tttttgtgcc cctcgggccg gattgctatc
     1621 taccggcatt ggcgcagaaa aaaatgcctg atgcgacgct gcgcgtctta tactcccaca
     1681 tatgccagat tcagcaacgg atacggcttc cccaacttgc ccacttccat acgtgtcctc
     1741 cttaccagaa atttatcctt aaggtcgtca gctatcctgc aggcgatctc tcgatttcga
     1801 tcaagacatt cctttaatgg tcttttctgg acaccactag gggtcagaag tagttcatca
     1861 aactttcttc cctccctaat ctcattggtt accttgggct atcgaaactt aattaaccag
     1921 tcaagtcagc tacttggcga gatcgacttg tctgggtttc gactacgctc agaattgcgt
     1981 cagtcaagtt cgatctggtc cttgctattg cacccgttct ccgattacga gtttcattta
     2041 aatcatgtga gcaaaaggcc agcaaaaggc caggaaccgt aaaaaggccg cgttgctggc
     2101 gtttttccat aggctccgcc cccctgacga gcatcacaaa aatcgacgct caagtcagag
     2161 gtggcgaaac ccgacaggac tataaagata ccaggcgttt ccccctggaa gctccctcgt
     2221 gcgctctcct gttccgaccc tgccgcttac cggatacctg tccgcctttc tcccttcggg
     2281 aagcgtggcg ctttctcata gctcacgctg taggtatctc agttcggtgt aggtcgttcg
     2341 ctccaagctg ggctgtgtgc acgaaccccc cgttcagccc gaccgctgcg ccttatccgg
     2401 taactatcgt cttgagtcca acccggtaag acacgactta tcgccactgg cagcagccac
     2461 tggtaacagg attagcagag cgaggtatgt aggcggtgct acagagttct tgaagtggtg
     2521 gcctaactac ggctacacta gaagaacagt atttggtatc tgcgctctgc tgaagccagt
     2581 taccttcgga aaaagagttg gtagctcttg atccggcaaa caaaccaccg ctggtagcgg
     2641 tggttttttt gtttgcaagc agcagattac gcgcagaaaa aaaggatctc aagaagatcc
     2701 tttgatcttt tctacggggt ctgacgctca gtggaacgaa aactcacgtt aagggatttt
     2761 ggtcatgaga ttatcaaaaa ggatcttcac ctagatcctt ttaaattaaa aatgaagttt
     2821 taaatcaatc taaagtatat atgagtaaac ttggtctgac agttaccaat gcttaatcag
     2881 tgaggcacct atctcagcga tctgtctatt tcgttcatcc atagttgcat ttaaatttcc
     2941 gaactctcca aggccctcgt cggaaaatct tcaaaccttt cgtccgatcc atcttgcagg
     3001 ctacctctcg aacgaactat cgcaagtctc ttggccggcc ttgcgccttg gctattgctt
     3061 ggcagcgcct atcgccaggt attactccaa tcccgaatat ccgagatcgg gatcacccga
     3121 gagaagttca acctacatcc tcaatcccga tctatccgag atccgaggaa tatcgaaatc
     3181 ggggcgcgcc tggcctccgc gccgggtttt ggcgcctccc gcgggcgccc ccctcgtcac
     3241 ggcgagcgct gccacgtcag acgaagggcg caggagcgtc ctgatccttc cgcccggacg
     3301 ctcaggacag cggcccgctg ctcataagac tcggccttag aaccccagta tcagcagaag
     3361 gacattttag gacgggactt gggtgactct agggcactgg ttttctttcc agagagcgga
     3421 acaggcgagg aaaagtagtc ccttctcggc gattctgcgg agggatctcc gtggggcggt
     3481 gaacgccgat gattatataa ggacgcgccg ggtgtggcac agctagttcc gtcgcagccg
     3541 ggatttgggt cgcggttctt gtttgtggat cgctgtgatc gtcacttggt gagtagcggg
     3601 ctgctgggct ggccggggct ttcgtggccg ccgggccgct cggtgggacg gaagcgtgtg
     3661 gagagaccgc caagggctgt agtctgggtc cgcgagcaag gttgccctga actgggggtt
     3721 ggggggagcg cagcaaaatg gcggctgttc ccgagtcttg aatggaagac gcttgtgagg
     3781 cgggctgtga ggtcgttgaa acaaggtggg gggcatggtg ggcggcaaga acccaaggtc
     3841 ttgagccctt cgctaatgcg ggaaagctct tattcgggtg agatgggctg ggcaccatct
     3901 ggggaccctg acgtgaagtt tgtcactgac tggagaactc ggtttgtcgt ctgttgcggg
     3961 ggcggcagtt atggcggtgc cgttgggcag tgcacccgta cctttgggag cgcgcgccct
     4021 cgtcgtgtcg tgacgtcacc cgttctgttg gcttataatg cagggtgggg ccacctgccg
     4081 gtaggtgtgc ggtaggcttt tctccgtcgc aggacgcagg gttcgggcct agggtaggct
     4141 ctcctgaatc gacaggcgcc ggacctctgg tgaggggagg gataagtgag gcgtcagttt
     4201 ctttggtcgg ttttatgtac ctatcttctt aagtagctga agctccggtt ttgaactatg
     4261 cgctcggggt tggcgagtgt gttttgtgaa gttttttagg caccttttga aatgtaatca
     4321 tttgggtcaa tatgtaattt tcagtgttag acttgtaaat tgtccgctaa attctggccg
     4381 tttttggctt ttttgttaga caacatgacc gagtacaagc ccacggtgcg cctcgccacc
     4441 cgcgacgacg tccccagggc cgtacgcacc ctcgccgccg cgttcgccga ctaccccgcc
     4501 acgcgccaca ccgtcgatcc ggaccgccac atcgagcggg tcaccgagct gcaagaactc
     4561 ttcctcacgc gcgtcgggct cgacatcggc aaggtgtggg tcgcggacga cggcgccgcg
     4621 gtggcggtct ggaccacgcc ggagagcgtc gaagcggggg cggtgttcgc cgagatcggc
     4681 ccgcgcatgg ccgagttgag cggttcccgg ctggccgcgc agcaacagat ggagggcctc
     4741 ctggcgccgc accggcccaa ggagcccgcg tggttcctgg ccaccgtcgg cgtctcgccc
     4801 gaccaccagg gcaagggtct gggcagcgcc gtcgtgctcc ccggagtgga ggccgccgag
     4861 cgcgccgggg tgcccgcctt cctggagacc tccgcgcccc gcaacctccc cttctacgag
     4921 cggctcggct tcaccgtcac cgccgacgtc gaggtgcccg aaggaccgcg cacctggtgc
     4981 atgacccgca agcccggtgc ctaggctagt atgtaagcct agtcttagat aataaaatcg
     5041 ctatccatcg aagatggatg tgtgttggtt ttttgtgtgt gtaacgctag gcgcgcctgg
     5101 tgtaccgaga acgatcctct cagtgcgagt ctcgacgatc catatcgttg cttggcagtc
     5161 agccagtcgg aatccagctt gggacccagg aagtccaatc gtcagatatt gtactcaagc
     5221 ctggtcacgg cagcgtaccg atctgtttaa acctagatat tgatagtctg atcggtcaac
     5281 gtataatcga gtcctagctt ttgcaaacat ctatcaagag acaggatcag caggaggctt
     5341 tcgcatgagt attcaacatt tccgtgtcgc ccttattccc ttttttgcgg cattttgcct
     5401 tcctgttttt gctcacccag aaacgctggt gaaagtaaaa gatgctgaag atcagttggg
     5461 tgcgcgagtg ggttacatcg aactggatct caacagcggt aagatccttg agagttttcg
     5521 ccccgaagaa cgctttccaa tgatgagcac ttttaaagtt ctgctatgtg gcgcggtatt
     5581 atcccgtatt gacgccgggc aagagcaact cggtcgccgc atacactatt ctcagaatga
     5641 cttggttgag tattcaccag tcacagaaaa gcatcttacg gatggcatga cagtaagaga
     5701 attatgcagt gctgccataa ccatgagtga taacactgcg gccaacttac ttctgacaac
     5761 gattggagga ccgaaggagc taaccgcttt tttgcacaac atgggggatc atgtaactcg
     5821 ccttgatcgt tgggaaccgg agctgaatga agccatacca aacgacgagc gtgacaccac
     5881 gatgcctgta gcaatggcaa caaccttgcg taaactatta actggcgaac tacttactct
     5941 agcttcccgg caacagttga tagactggat ggaggcggat aaagttgcag gaccacttct
     6001 gcgctcggcc cttccggctg gctggtttat tgctgataaa tctggagccg gtgagcgtgg
     6061 gtctcgcggt atcattgcag cactggggcc agatggtaag ccctcccgta tcgtagttat
     6121 ctacacgacg gggagtcagg caactatgga tgaacgaaat agacagatcg ctgagatagg
     6181 tgcctcactg attaagcatt ggtaaccgat tctaggtgca ttggcgcaga aaaaaatgcc
     6241 tgatgcgacg ctgcgcgtct tatactccca catatgccag attcagcaac ggatacggct
     6301 tccccaactt gcccacttcc atacgtgtcc tccttaccag aaatttatcc ttaagatccc
     6361 gaatcgttta aactcgactc tggctctatc gaatctccgt cgtttcgagc ttacgcgaac
     6421 agccgtggcg ctcatttgct cgtcgggcat cgaatctcgt cagctatcgt cagcttacct
     6481 ttttggcagc gatcgcggct cccgacatct tggaccatta gctccacagg tatcttcttc
     6541 cctctagtgg tcataacagc agcttcagct acctctcaat tcaaaaaacc cctcaagacc
     6601 cgtttagagg ccccaagggg ttatgctatc aatcgttgcg ttacacacac aaaaaaccaa
     6661 cacacatcca tcttcgatgg atagcgattt tattatctaa ctgctgatcg agtgtagcca
     6721 gatctagtaa tcaattacgg ggtcattagt tcatagccca tatatggagt tccgcgttac
     6781 ataacttacg gtaaatggcc cgcctggctg accgcccaac gacccccgcc cattgacgtc
     6841 aataatgacg tatgttccca tagtaacgcc aatagggact ttccattgac gtcaatgggt
     6901 ggagtattta cggtaaactg cccacttggc agtacatcaa gtgtatcata tgccaagtac
     6961 gccccctatt gacgtcaatg acggtaaatg gcccgcctgg cattatgccc agtacatgac
     7021 cttatgggac tttcctactt ggcagtacat ctacgtatta gtcatcgcta ttaccatgct
     7081 gatgcggttt tggcagtaca tcaatgggcg tggatagcgg tttgactcac ggggatttcc
     7141 aagtctccac cccattgacg tcaatgggag tttgttttgg caccaaaatc aacgggactt
     7201 tccaaaatgt cgtaacaact ccgccccatt gacgcaaatg ggcggtaggc gtgtacggtg
     7261 ggaggtctat ataagcagag ctggtttagt gaaccgtcag atcagatctt tgtcgatcct
     7321 accatccact cgacacaccc gccagcggcc gc
//
